Addgene plasmid #121308: pUC57-Kan_FR13_00081261
Purpose: Level 0 Golden-Gate compatible vector
Depositing lab: Sophien Kamoun. Depositing organization: Sainsbury Laboratory, Norwich. Publication: A Clone Resource of Magnaporthe oryzae Effectors That Share Sequence and Structural Similarities Across Host-Specific Lineages. Petit-Houdenot Y, Langner T, Harant A, Win J, Kamoun S. Mol Plant Microbe Interact. 2020 Aug;33(8):1032-1035. doi: 10.1094/MPMI-03-20-0052-A. Epub 2020 Jun 22. PubMed 32460610.
Backbone
  Vector backbone: pUC57-Kan
  Backbone size w/o insert (bp): 2626
  Vector type: Golden Gate
  Selectable markers: lacZ
Growth in bacteria
  Bacterial resistance: Kanamycin, 50 μg/mL
  Growth temperature: 37°C
  Growth strain: DH5alpha
  Copy number: High Copy
Gene/Insert
  Gene/Insert name: FR13_00081261
  Mutation: Magnaporthe oryzae
  Cloning method: Restriction Enzyme; 5′ cloning site EcoRV (unknown if destroyed); 3′ cloning site EcoRV (unknown if destroyed)
  Sequencing primers: 5′ M13Fw; 3′ M13Rv
Terms and licenses: Academic/Nonprofit Terms; Industry Terms: Not Available to Industry
How to cite: pUC57-Kan_FR13_00081261 was a gift from Sophien Kamoun (Addgene plasmid # 121308 ; http://n2t.net/addgene:121308 ; RRID:Addgene_121308)
