[The description below was written by a language model from this plasmid's Addgene catalogue record and pLannotate feature annotations shown in this document.]
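Description:
pUC57-Kan_FR13_00081261 is a small, high-copy E. coli cloning plasmid that serves as a Level 0 Golden Gate-compatible module carrying FR13_00081261, a sequence from the rice blast fungus Magnaporthe oryzae. The associated publication describes a clone resource of M. oryzae effectors that share sequence and structural similarity across host-specific lineages, so the insert is presumably one of those candidate effectors. The record gives no functional annotation for it, nor does it say which Type IIS enzyme or overhangs define the module. The backbone is pUC57-Kan (2,626 bp without insert; the full sequence is 3,106 nt, leaving roughly 480 bp for the insert). It replicates from a ColE1/pUC-type origin and is selected with kanamycin through an aph(3')-Ia aminoglycoside phosphotransferase gene, which is driven here by the bla (AmpR) promoter.

The insert was placed at the EcoRV site within the lacZα region and can be sequenced with the standard M13 forward and reverse primers. The feature table does not annotate the insert itself. However, there is an unannotated gap between the remaining lacZα fragment and the lac operator, lac promoter and CAP binding site. This is consistent with the insert interrupting the α-peptide coding sequence, which is the basis of the lacZ blue/white screen listed as a marker. Short fragments of lacI, rop and the pBR322 bom region are backbone remnants and are not functional elements. The plasmid has no plant or fungal expression elements. Its role is to store and supply a standardised part that can be assembled by Golden Gate cloning into higher-level expression constructs, for example for functional studies of the effector.
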