Features (pLannotate 1.2.2; 10 found; start..end, strand, type, name):
    137..236     +  misc_feature   bom (fragment): basis of mobility region from pBR322
    242..399     -  CDS            lacZα (fragment): LacZα fragment of β-galactosidase; lacZ fragment
    954..970     -  protein_bind   lac operator: The lac repressor binds to the lac operator to inhibit transcription in E. coli. This inhibition can be relieved by adding lactose or isopropyl-β-D-thiogalactopyranoside (IPTG). lac repressor encoded by lacI
    978..1008    -  promoter       lac promoter: promoter for the E. coli lac operon
   1023..1044    -  protein_bind   CAP binding site: CAP binding activates transcription in the presence of cAMP. E. coli catabolite activator protein
   1057..1149    -  CDS            lacI (fragment): lac repressor; lacI; The lac repressor binds to the lac operator to inhibit transcription in E. coli. This inhibition can be relieved by adding lactose or isopropyl-β-D-thiogalactopyranoside (IPTG).
   1332..1920    -  rep_origin     ori: high-copy-number ColE1/pMB1/pBR322/pUC origin of replication
   2091..2906    -  CDS            KanR: aminoglycoside phosphotransferase; aph(3')-Ia; confers resistance to kanamycin in bacteria or G418 (Geneticin®) in eukaryotes
   2907..3011    -  promoter       AmpR promoter: bla
   3106..35      +  CDS            rop (fragment) (across the origin): Rop protein, which maintains plasmids at low copy number; rop
>Addgene plasmid #121308 | pUC57-Kan_FR13_00081261 | depositor full sequence | sequence record 231380 | pUC57-Kan_FR13_00081261 sequence 3106 bps
TCGCGCGTTTCGGTGATGACGGTGAAAACCTCTGACACATGCAGCTCCCGGAGACGGTCACAGCTTGTCT
GTAAGCGGATGCCGGGAGCAGACAAGCCCGTCAGGGCGCGTCAGCGGGTGTTGGCGGGTGTCGGGGCTGG
CTTAACTATGCGGCATCAGAGCAGATTGTACTGAGAGTGCACCATATGCGGTGTGAAATACCGCACAGAT
GCGTAAGGAGAAAATACCGCATCAGGCGCCATTCGCCATTCAGGCTGCGCAACTGTTGGGAAGGGCGATC
GGTGCGGGCCTCTTCGCTATTACGCCAGCTGGCGAAAGGGGGATGTGCTGCAAGGCGATTAAGTTGGGTA
ACGCCAGGGTTTTCCCAGTCACGACGTTGTAAAACGACGGCCAGTGAATTGACGCGTATTGGGATGGAAC
TTGGTCTCTAATGAGACCATCTGGTCCACCATCTCCAGTTGCTGGTCATTCTAATACTGCTGCTAGACCA
CCATCTCCAGTTGCTGGTTCTTCTGGTGCTGCTGCTGGTCCAACTTCTCCAAAATCTGGTGAACAAAAAC
AACAAGTTCCAGTTTGTTTGGTTCAATTGTTGGAAGGTGATTTGTTTTGGAAATTTTATACTGCTAGACC
AGGTGAATTGTATGCTTTTGCTATTGAAAATTTGTCTGGTTCTTTTATTACTGCTAAAGATTGTACTATT
AAAGATGTTTATGGTAAAAAAATTAGAAGAAGATTTACTTTGAAATCTTTTGCTGCTTCTATGGATTTGA
TGACTGGTGAATTGACTGTTCATGGTCCAGCTCCAGTTGCTAAAGGTTATTCTGGTGAAATTCAAGAAGC
TTATATGTCTTTGTCTACTGGTAGAAAATCTCATTGAGCTTAGAGACCAAGTTCCATCCCAATGGCGCGC
CGAGCTTGGCTCGAGCATGGTCATAGCTGTTTCCTGTGTGAAATTGTTATCCGCTCACAATTCCACACAA
CATACGAGCCGGAAGCATAAAGTGTAAAGCCTGGGGTGCCTAATGAGTGAGCTAACTCACATTAATTGCG
TTGCGCTCACTGCCCGCTTTCCAGTCGGGAAACCTGTCGTGCCAGCTGCATTAATGAATCGGCCAACGCG
CGGGGAGAGGCGGTTTGCGTATTGGGCGCTCTTCCGCTTCCTCGCTCACTGACTCGCTGCGCTCGGTCGT
TCGGCTGCGGCGAGCGGTATCAGCTCACTCAAAGGCGGTAATACGGTTATCCACAGAATCAGGGGATAAC
GCAGGAAAGAACATGTGAGCAAAAGGCCAGCAAAAGGCCAGGAACCGTAAAAAGGCCGCGTTGCTGGCGT
TTTTCCATAGGCTCCGCCCCCCTGACGAGCATCACAAAAATCGACGCTCAAGTCAGAGGTGGCGAAACCC
GACAGGACTATAAAGATACCAGGCGTTTCCCCCTGGAAGCTCCCTCGTGCGCTCTCCTGTTCCGACCCTG
CCGCTTACCGGATACCTGTCCGCCTTTCTCCCTTCGGGAAGCGTGGCGCTTTCTCATAGCTCACGCTGTA
GGTATCTCAGTTCGGTGTAGGTCGTTCGCTCCAAGCTGGGCTGTGTGCACGAACCCCCCGTTCAGCCCGA
CCGCTGCGCCTTATCCGGTAACTATCGTCTTGAGTCCAACCCGGTAAGACACGACTTATCGCCACTGGCA
GCAGCCACTGGTAACAGGATTAGCAGAGCGAGGTATGTAGGCGGTGCTACAGAGTTCTTGAAGTGGTGGC
CTAACTACGGCTACACTAGAAGAACAGTATTTGGTATCTGCGCTCTGCTGAAGCCAGTTACCTTCGGAAA
AAGAGTTGGTAGCTCTTGATCCGGCAAACAAACCACCGCTGGTAGCGGTGGTTTTTTTGTTTGCAAGCAG
CAGATTACGCGCAGAAAAAAAGGATCTCAAGAAGATCCTTTGATCTTTTCTACGGGGTCTGACGCTCAGT
GGAACGAAAACTCACGTTAAGGGATTTTGGTCATGAGATTATCAAAAAGGATCTTCACCTAGATCCTTTT
AAATTAAAAATGAAGTTTTAAATCAATCTAAAGTATATATGAGTAAACTTGGTCTGACAGTTAGAAAAAC
TCATCGAGCATCAAATGAAACTGCAATTTATTCATATCAGGATTATCAATACCATATTTTTGAAAAAGCC
GTTTCTGTAATGAAGGAGAAAACTCACCGAGGCAGTTCCATAGGATGGCAAGATCCTGGTATCGGTCTGC
GATTCCGACTCGTCCAACATCAATACAACCTATTAATTTCCCCTCGTCAAAAATAAGGTTATCAAGTGAG
AAATCACCATGAGTGACGACTGAATCCGGTGAGAATGGCAAAAGTTTATGCATTTCTTTCCAGACTTGTT
CAACAGGCCAGCCATTACGCTCGTCATCAAAATCACTCGCATCAACCAAACCGTTATTCATTCGTGATTG
CGCCTGAGCGAGACGAAATACGCGATCGCTGTTAAAAGGACAATTACAAACAGGAATCGAATGCAACCGG
CGCAGGAACACTGCCAGCGCATCAACAATATTTTCACCTGAATCAGGATATTCTTCTAATACCTGGAATG
CTGTTTTCCCAGGGATCGCAGTGGTGAGTAACCATGCATCATCAGGAGTACGGATAAAATGCTTGATGGT
CGGAAGAGGCATAAATTCCGTCAGCCAGTTTAGTCTGACCATCTCATCTGTAACATCATTGGCAACGCTA
CCTTTGCCATGTTTCAGAAACAACTCTGGCGCATCGGGCTTCCCATACAATCGATAGATTGTCGCACCTG
ATTGCCCGACATTATCGCGAGCCCATTTATACCCATATAAATCAGCATCCATGTTGGAATTTAATCGCGG
CCTAGAGCAAGACGTTTCCCGTTGAATATGGCTCATACTCTTCCTTTTTCAATATTATTGAAGCATTTAT
CAGGGTTATTGTCTCATGAGCGGATACATATTTGAATGTATTTAGAAAAATAAACAAATAGGGGTTCCGC
GCACATTTCCCCGAAAAGTGCCACCTGACGTCTAAGAAACCATTATTATCATGACATTAACCTATAAAAA
TAGGCGTATCACGAGGCCCTTTCGTC
