>Addgene plasmid #121308 | pUC57-Kan_FR13_00081261 | depositor partial sequence | sequence record 230868 | FR13_00081261
TTGGTCTCTAATGAGACCATCTGGTCCACCATCTCCAGTTGCTGGTCATTCTAATACTGCTGCTAGACCA
CCATCTCCAGTTGCTGGTTCTTCTGGTGCTGCTGCTGGTCCAACTTCTCCAAAATCTGGTGAACAAAAAC
AACAAGTTCCAGTTTGTTTGGTTCAATTGTTGGAAGGTGATTTGTTTTGGAAATTTTATACTGCTAGACC
AGGTGAATTGTATGCTTTTGCTATTGAAAATTTGTCTGGTTCTTTTATTACTGCTAAAGATTGTACTATT
AAAGATGTTTATGGTAAAAAAATTAGAAGAAGATTTACTTTGAAATCTTTTGCTGCTTCTATGGATTTGA
TGACTGGTGAATTGACTGTTCATGGTCCAGCTCCAGTTGCTAAAGGTTATTCTGGTGAAATTCAAGAAGC
TTATATGTCTTTGTCTACTGGTAGAAAATCTCATTGAGCTTAGAGACCAA
