>Addgene plasmid #121308 | pUC57-Kan_FR13_00081261 | depositor partial sequence | sequence record 230869 | empty_vector
TCGCGCGTTTCGGTGATGACGGTGAAAACCTCTGACACATGCAGCTCCCGGAGACGGTCACAGCTTGTCT
GTAAGCGGATGCCGGGAGCAGACAAGCCCGTCAGGGCGCGTCAGCGGGTGTTGGCGGGTGTCGGGGCTGG
CTTAACTATGCGGCATCAGAGCAGATTGTACTGAGAGTGCACCATATGCGGTGTGAAATACCGCACAGAT
GCGTAAGGAGAAAATACCGCATCAGGCGCCATTCGCCATTCAGGCTGCGCAACTGTTGGGAAGGGCGATC
GGTGCGGGCCTCTTCGCTATTACGCCAGCTGGCGAAAGGGGGATGTGCTGCAAGGCGATTAAGTTGGGTA
ACGCCAGGGTTTTCCCAGTCACGACGTTGTAAAACGACGGCCAGTGAATTGACGCGTATTGGGATATCCC
AATGGCGCGCCGAGCTTGGCTCGAGCATGGTCATAGCTGTTTCCTGTGTGAAATTGTTATCCGCTCACAA
TTCCACACAACATACGAGCCGGAAGCATAAAGTGTAAAGCCTGGGGTGCCTAATGAGTGAGCTAACTCAC
ATTAATTGCGTTGCGCTCACTGCCCGCTTTCCAGTCGGGAAACCTGTCGTGCCAGCTGCATTAATGAATC
GGCCAACGCGCGGGGAGAGGCGGTTTGCGTATTGGGCGCTCTTCCGCTTCCTCGCTCACTGACTCGCTGC
GCTCGGTCGTTCGGCTGCGGCGAGCGGTATCAGCTCACTCAAAGGCGGTAATACGGTTATCCACAGAATC
AGGGGATAACGCAGGAAAGAACATGTGAGCAAAAGGCCAGCAAAAGGCCAGGAACCGTAAAAAGGCCGCG
TTGCTGGCGTTTTTCCATAGGCTCCGCCCCCCTGACGAGCATCACAAAAATCGACGCTCAAGTCAGAGGT
GGCGAAACCCGACAGGACTATAAAGATACCAGGCGTTTCCCCCTGGAAGCTCCCTCGTGCGCTCTCCTGT
TCCGACCCTGCCGCTTACCGGATACCTGTCCGCCTTTCTCCCTTCGGGAAGCGTGGCGCTTTCTCATAGC
TCACGCTGTAGGTATCTCAGTTCGGTGTAGGTCGTTCGCTCCAAGCTGGGCTGTGTGCACGAACCCCCCG
TTCAGCCCGACCGCTGCGCCTTATCCGGTAACTATCGTCTTGAGTCCAACCCGGTAAGACACGACTTATC
GCCACTGGCAGCAGCCACTGGTAACAGGATTAGCAGAGCGAGGTATGTAGGCGGTGCTACAGAGTTCTTG
AAGTGGTGGCCTAACTACGGCTACACTAGAAGAACAGTATTTGGTATCTGCGCTCTGCTGAAGCCAGTTA
CCTTCGGAAAAAGAGTTGGTAGCTCTTGATCCGGCAAACAAACCACCGCTGGTAGCGGTGGTTTTTTTGT
TTGCAAGCAGCAGATTACGCGCAGAAAAAAAGGATCTCAAGAAGATCCTTTGATCTTTTCTACGGGGTCT
GACGCTCAGTGGAACGAAAACTCACGTTAAGGGATTTTGGTCATGAGATTATCAAAAAGGATCTTCACCT
AGATCCTTTTAAATTAAAAATGAAGTTTTAAATCAATCTAAAGTATATATGAGTAAACTTGGTCTGACAG
TTAGAAAAACTCATCGAGCATCAAATGAAACTGCAATTTATTCATATCAGGATTATCAATACCATATTTT
TGAAAAAGCCGTTTCTGTAATGAAGGAGAAAACTCACCGAGGCAGTTCCATAGGATGGCAAGATCCTGGT
ATCGGTCTGCGATTCCGACTCGTCCAACATCAATACAACCTATTAATTTCCCCTCGTCAAAAATAAGGTT
ATCAAGTGAGAAATCACCATGAGTGACGACTGAATCCGGTGAGAATGGCAAAAGTTTATGCATTTCTTTC
CAGACTTGTTCAACAGGCCAGCCATTACGCTCGTCATCAAAATCACTCGCATCAACCAAACCGTTATTCA
TTCGTGATTGCGCCTGAGCGAGACGAAATACGCGATCGCTGTTAAAAGGACAATTACAAACAGGAATCGA
ATGCAACCGGCGCAGGAACACTGCCAGCGCATCAACAATATTTTCACCTGAATCAGGATATTCTTCTAAT
ACCTGGAATGCTGTTTTCCCAGGGATCGCAGTGGTGAGTAACCATGCATCATCAGGAGTACGGATAAAAT
GCTTGATGGTCGGAAGAGGCATAAATTCCGTCAGCCAGTTTAGTCTGACCATCTCATCTGTAACATCATT
GGCAACGCTACCTTTGCCATGTTTCAGAAACAACTCTGGCGCATCGGGCTTCCCATACAATCGATAGATT
GTCGCACCTGATTGCCCGACATTATCGCGAGCCCATTTATACCCATATAAATCAGCATCCATGTTGGAAT
TTAATCGCGGCCTAGAGCAAGACGTTTCCCGTTGAATATGGCTCATACTCTTCCTTTTTCAATATTATTG
AAGCATTTATCAGGGTTATTGTCTCATGAGCGGATACATATTTGAATGTATTTAGAAAAATAAACAAATA
GGGGTTCCGCGCACATTTCCCCGAAAAGTGCCACCTGACGTCTAAGAAACCATTATTATCATGACATTAA
CCTATAAAAATAGGCGTATCACGAGGCCCTTTCGTC
