>Addgene plasmid #121308 | pUC57-Kan_FR13_00081261 | addgene partial sequence | sequence record 238070 | M13-F20 5'-TGTAAAACGACGGCCAGT-3'
TTGGTCTCTAATGAGACCATCTGGTCCACCATCTCCAGTTGCTGGTCATTCTAATACTGCTGCTAGACCA
CCATCTCCAGTTGCTGGTTCTTCTGGTGCTGCTGCTGGTCCAACTTCTCCAAAATCTGGTGAACAAAAAC
AACAAGTTCCAGTTTGTTTGGTTCAATTGTTGGAAGGTGATTTGTTTTGGAAATTTTATACTGCTAGACC
AGGTGAATTGTATGCTTTTGCTATTGAAAATTTGTCTGGTTCTTTTATTACTGCTAAAGATTGTACTATT
AAAGATGTTTATGGTAAAAAAATTAGAAGAAGATTTACTTTGAAATCTTTTGCTGCTTCTATGGATTTGA
TGACTGGTGAATTGACTGTTCATGGTCCAGCTCCAGTTGCTAAAGGTTATTCTGGTGAAATTCAAGAAGC
TTATATGTCTTTGTCTACTGGTAGAAAATCTCATTGAGCTTAGAGACCAAGTTCCATCCCAATGGCGCGC
CGAGCTTGGCTCGAGCATGGTCATAGCTGTTTCCTGTGTGAAATTGTTATCCGCTCACAATTCCACACAA
CATACGAGCCGGAAGCATAAAGTGTAAAGCCTGGGGTGCCTAATGAGTGAGCTAACTCACATTAATTGCG
TTGCGCTCACTGCCCGCTTTCCAGTCGGGAAACCTGTCGTGCCAGCTGCATTAATGAATCGGCCAACGCG
CGGGGAGAGGCGGTTTGCGTATTGGGCGCTCTTCCGCTTCCTCGCTCACTGACTCGCTGCGCTCGGTCGT
TCGGCTGCGGCGAGCGGTATCAGCTCACTCAAAGGCGGTAATACGGTTATCCACAGAATCAGGGGATAAC
GCAGGAAAGAACATGTGAGCAAAAGGCCAGCAAAAGGCCAGGAACCGTAAAAAGGCCGCGTTGCTGGCGT
TTTTCCATAGGCTCCGCCCCCCTGACGAGCATCACAAA
